>Addgene plasmid #245771 | pREA16 | addgene full sequence | sequence record 486782 | Addgene NGS Result
CTAAATTGTAAGCGTTAATATTTTGTTAAAATTCGCGTTAAATTTTTGTTAAATCAGCTCATTTTTTAAC
CAATAGGCCGAAATCGGCAAAATCCCTTATAAATCAAAAGAATAGACCGAGATAGGGT
[37 nt withheld, positions 129-165]
AAAGAACGTGGACTCCAACGTCAAAGG
[49 nt withheld, positions 193-241]
T
[91 nt withheld, positions 243-333]
G
[124 nt withheld, positions 335-458]
CCCATTCGCCATTCAGGCTGCGCAACTGTTGGGAAGGGCGATCGGTGCGGGCCTCTTCGCTATTACGCCA
GCTGGCGAAAGGGGGATGTGCTGCAAGGCGATTAAGTTGGGTAACGCCAGGGTTTTCCCAGTCACGACGT
TGTAAAACGACGGCCAGTGAGCGCGCGTAATACGACTCACTATAGGGCGAATTGGGTACCGCTTTTGGTT
TTCACAATTTTCTGGTTTTTGGGATTTTTGCGGGAATTTTGAGAGGAGAAAGTTGGGAGAGAAGATATTG
GAATGGTCCCCGGGGAGCTGTACATTTATACACCAAGGCAATCTTCGTAAAAAATAACAATAGAGTCATC
CCTCAGAACAGAAAAGAAACCCGCCCGGGGGCTCAAATACACATGTCATTTTTCTTTTTTCGCCTGATTT
TTAGCCTAAATTAGTGTTTAGCAATTTTTTAAGGTAACTCGGTGGAGTCATTTGAACTTTTTAAACTAAA
ATTTCAGAAAAAATTCTTTTTTTTTGTCAAAAAATAATTTTCCCGCCGGAATTTTTCAAAAAAATAATTT
TTATTTTATTTTTCAAGTTCCTTGTTTCCTCTTTATTTTTTTATTTTGCCCCCAAAAGTTTTACACTAAA
ATATTTAATTTTCAGGTAATTCATCGAAAGTCTTTCTATTTTCCGCATCTCTTGTTCAAAAGCTTGCATG
CCTGCAGGTCGACTCTAGAGGATCCCCGGGATTGGCCAAAGGACCCAAAGGTATGTTTCGAATGATACTA
ACATAACATAGAACATTTTCAGGAGGACCCTTGGAGGGTACCGGTAGAAAAAAAGCTTGATATCACAAGT
TTGTACAAAAAAGCAGGCTCCGAATTCGCCCTTGGACTAGTCATATGATGGTCTCAAAGGGTGAAGAAGA
TAACATGGCAATTATTAAAGAGTTTATGCGTTTCAAGGTGCATATGGAGGGATCTGTCAATGGGCATGAG
TTTGAAATTGAAGGTGAAGGAGAAGGCCGACCATATGAGGGAACACAAACCGCAAAACTAAAGGTAACTA
AAGGCGGACCATTACCATTCGCCTGGGACATCCTCTCTCCACAGTTCATGTATGGAAGTAAAGCTTATGT
TAAACATCCGGCAGATATACCAGATTATTTGAAACTTTCATTCCCGGAGGGTTTTAAGTGGGAACGCGTA
ATGAATTTTGAAGACGGAGGAGTTGTTACAGTGACGCAAGACTCAAGCCTCCAAGATGGAGAATTTATTT
ATAAAGTCAAACTTCGAGGAACGAATTTCCCCTCGGATGGACCTGTTATGCAGAAGAAGACTATGGGATG
GGAAGCTTCAAGTGAAAGAATGTACCCTGAAGACGGTGCTCTTAAGGGAGAGATTAAACAACGTCTTAAA
TTGAAAGATGGAGGACATTACGATGCTGAGGTGAAGACAACTTACAAAGCCAAAAAACCAGTTCAGCTGC
CAGGAGCGTACAATGTTAATATTAAACTGGATATCACCTCCCACAACGAGGATTACACTATCGTTGAGCA
ATATGAAAGAGCTGAAGGGCGGCACTCGACAGGTGGCATGGATGAATTGTATAAGACTAGTGGTTCCGGA
GGATCTGGAGGATCTGGTACCATCTCTCGACCGAGCAATTTCGAACACACAATTCATGTCGGAGGTACCG
TAAAACAAACGCTCAACTTTGACTTACTTAAACTTGCGGGCGACGTTGAGTCAAACCCAGGACCAGGATC
CATGCAAGCAATCAAATGTGTCGTCGTTGGTGACGGAGCCGTCGGTAAGACGTGTCTCCTGCTATCGTAC
ACTACAAACGCTTTTCCCGGAGAATATATTCTAACGGTATTCGACACCTACTCAACAAATGTGATGGTCG
ACGGAAGGCCAATAAATCTCAGCCTATGGGACACAGCTGGACAGGACGATTACGATCAATTCCGCCACCT
GTCATTTCCACAAACAGACGTATTCCTCGTATGCTTTGCACTGAATAATCCAGCAAGTTTTGAGAATGTT
CGTGCAAAATGGTATCCAGAAGTATCACATCATTGCCCAAATACACCGATTATTTTGGTTGGAACTAAAG
CTGATTTACGCGAGGATCGAGATACTATTGAACGGCTCCGTGAACGTCGGCTCCAACCAGTGAGCCACAC
CCAGGGTTACGTGATGGCAAAGGAAATCAAGGCGGTCAAGTACCTGGAATGCTCGGCGCTTACCCAAATT
GGATTGAAACAAGTTTTCGATGAGGCAATTCGTACTGGGCTCACCCCGCCACAAACACCACAAACGAGAG
CCAAAAAGAGCAATTGCACGGTGCTTGGTGGTTCCGGTGGATCCGGTTCCGGAGGATCTGGAGGATCTGC
GGCCGCGATGGTGAGCAAGGGCGAGGAGCTGTTCACCGGGGTGGTGCCCATCCTGGTCGAGCTGGACGGC
GACGTAAACGGCCACAAGTTCAGCGTGTCCGGCGAGGGCGAGGGCGATGCCACCTACGGCAAGCTGACCC
TGAAGTTCATCTGCACCACCGGCAAGCTGCCCGTGCCCTGGCCCACCCTCGTGACCACCCTGACCTACGG
CGTGCAGTGCTTCAGCCGCTACCCCGACCACATGAAGCAGCACGACTTCTTCAAGTCCGCCATGCCCGAA
GGCTACGTCCAGGAGCGCACCATCTTCTTCAAGGACGACGGCAACTACAAGACCCGCGCCGAGGTGAAGT
TCGAGGGCGACACCCTGGTGAACCGCATCGAGCTGAAGGGCATCGACTTCAAGGAGGACGGCAACATCCT
GGGGCACAAGCTGGAGTACAACTACAACAGCCACAACGTCTATATCATGGCCGACAAGCAGAAGAACGGC
ATCAAGGTGAACTTCAAGATCCGCCACAACATCGAGGACGGCAGCGTGCAGCTCGCCGACCACTACCAGC
AGAACACCCCCATCGGCGACGGCCCCGTGCTGCTGCCCGACAACCACTACCTGAGCACCCAGTCCAAGCT
GAGCAAAGACCCCAACGAGAAGCGCGATCACATGGTCCTGCTGGAGTTCGTGACCGCCGCCGGGATCACT
CTCGGCATGGACGAGCTGTACAAGTAGCATATGGCGGCCGCGGAAGGGCGCATTCGACCCAGCTTTCTTG
TACAAAGTGGTGATATCGAATTCCTGCAGCCCGGGGGATCCACTAGTTCTAGAGCGGCCGCCACCGCGGC
CGCTGTCATCAGATCGCCATCTCGCGCCCGTGCCTCTGACTTCTAAGTCCAATTACTCTTCAACATCCCT
ACATGCTCTTTCTCCCTGTGCTCCCACCCCCTATTTTTGTTATTATCAAAAAACTTCTCTTAATTTCTTT
GTTTTTTAGCTTCTTTTAAGTCACCTCTAACAATGAAATTGTGTAGATTCAAAAATAGAATTAATTCGTA
ATAAAAAGTCGAAAAAAATTGTGCTCCCTCCCCCCATTAATAATAATTCTATCCCAAAATCTACACAATG
TTCTGTGTACACTTCTTATGTTTTTTACTTCTGATAAATTTTTTTGAAACATCATAGAAAAAACCGCACA
CAAAATACCTTATCATATGTTACGTTTCAGTTTATGACCGCAATTTTTATTTCTTCGCACGTCTGGGCCT
CTCATGACGTCAAATCATGCTCATCGTGAAAAAGTTTTGGAGTATTTTTGGAATTTTTCAATCAAGTGAA
AGTTTATGAAATTAATTTTCCTGCTTTTGCTTTTTGGGGTTTCCCCTATTGTTTGTCAAGATTTCGAGGA
CGGCGTTTTTCTTGCTAAAATCACAAGTATTGATGAGCACGATGCAAGAAAGATCGGAAGAAGGTTTGGG
TTTGAGGCTCAGTGGAAGGTGAGTAGAAGTTGATAATTTGAAAGTGGAGTAGTGTCTATGGGGTTTTTGC
CGAGCTCCAGCTTTTGTTCCCTTTAGTGAGGGTTAATTGCGCGCTTGGCGTAATCATGGTCATAGCTGTT
TCCTGTGTGAAATTGTTATCCGCTCACAATTCCACACAACATACGAGCCGGAAGCATAAAGTGTAAAGCC
TGGGGTGCCTAATGAGTGAGCTAACTCACATTAATTGCGTTGCGCTCACTGCCCGCTTTCCAGTCGGGAA
ACCTGTCGTGCCAGCTGCATTAATGAATCGGCCAACGCGCGGGGAGAGGCGGTTTGCGTATTGGGCGCTC
TTCCGCTTCCTCGCTCACTGACTCGCTGCGCTCGGTCGTTCGGCTGCGGCGAGCGGTATCAGCTCACTCA
AAGGCGGTAATACGGTTATCCACAGAATCAGGGGATAACGCAGGAAAGAACATGTGAGCAAAAGGCCAGC
AAAAGGCCAGGAACCGTAAAAAGGCCGCGTTGCTGGCGTTTTTCCATAGGCTCCGCCCCCCTGACGAGCA
TCACAAAAATCGACGCTCAAGTCAGAGGTGGCGAAACCCGACAGGACTATAAAGATACCAGGCGTTTCCC
CCTGGAAGCTCCCTCGTGCGCTCTCCTGTTCCGACCCTGCCGCTTACCGGATACCTGTCCGCCTTTCTCC
CTTCGGGAAGCGTGGCGCTTTCTCATAGCTCACGCTGTAGGTATCTCAGTTCGGTGTAGGTCGTTCGCTC
CAAGCTGGGCTGTGTGCACGAACCCCCCGTTCAGCCCGACCGCTGCGCCTTATCCGGTAACTATCGTCTT
GAGTCCAACCCGGTAAGACACGACTTATCGCCACTGGCAGCAGCCACTGGTAACAGGATTAGCAGAGCGA
GGTATGTAGGCGGTGCTACAGAGTTCTTGAAGTGGTGGCCTAACTACGGCTACACTAGAAGAACAGTATT
TGGTATCTGCGCTCTGCTGAAGCCAGTTACCTTCGGAAAAAGAGTTGGTAGCTCTTGATCCGGCAAACAA
ACCACCGCTGGTAGCGGTGGTTTTTTTGTTTGCAAGCAGCAGATTACGCGCAGAAAAAAAGGATCTCAAG
AAGATCCTTTGATCTTTTCTACGGGGTCTGACGCTCAGTGGAACGAAAACTCACGTTAAGGGATTTTGGT
CATGAGATTATCAAAAAGGATCTTCACCTAGATCCTTTTAAATTAAAAATGAAGTTTTAAATCAATCTAA
AGTATATATGAGTAAACTTGGTCTGACAGTTACCAATGCTTAATCAGTGAGGCACCTATCTCAGCGATCT
GTCTATTTCGTTCATCCATAGTTGCCTGACTCCCCGTCGTGTAGATAACTACGATACGGGAGGGCTTACC
ATCTGGCCCCAGTGCTGCAATGATACCGCGAGACCCACGCTCACCGGCTCCAGATTTATCAGCAATAAAC
CAGCCAGCCGGAAGGGCCGAGCGCAGAAGTGGTCCTGCAACTTTATCCGCCTCCATCCAGTCTATTAATT
GTTGCCGGGAAGCTAGAGTAAGTAGTTCGCCAGTTAATAGTTTGCGCAACGTTGTTGCCATTGCTACAGG
CATCGTGGTGTCACGCTCGTCGTTTGGTATGGCTTCATTCAGCTCCGGTTCCCAACGATCAAGGCGAGTT
ACATGATCCCCCATGTTGTGCAAAAAAGCGGTTAGCTCCTTCGGTCCTCCGATCGTTGTCAGAAGTAAGT
TGGCCGCAGTGTTATCACTCATGGTTATGGCAGCACTGCATAATTCTCTTACTGTCATGCCATCCGTAAG
ATGCTTTTCTGTGACTGGTGAGTACTCAACCAAGTCATTCTGAGAATAGTGTATGCGGCGACCGAGTTGC
TCTTGCCCGGCGTCAATACGGGATAATACCGCGCCACATAGCAGAACTTTAAAAGTGCTCATCATTGGAA
AACGTTCTTCGGGGCGAAAACTCTCAAGGATCTTACCGCTGTTGAGATCCAGTTCGATGTAACCCACTCG
TGCACCCAACTGATCTTCAGCATCTTTTACTTTCACCAGCGTTTCTGGGTGAGCAAAAACAGGAAGGCAA
AATGCCGCAAAAAAGGGAATAAGGGCGACACGGAAATGTTGAATACTCATACTCTTCCTTTTTCAATATT
ATTGAAGCATTTATCAGGGTTATTGTCTCATGAGCGGATACATATTTGAATGTATTTAGAAAAATAAACA
AATAGGGGTTCCGCGCACATTTCCCCGAAAAGTGCCAC
Features (pLannotate 1.2.2; 20 found; start..end, strand, type, name):
     30..458     -  rep_origin     f1 ori (sequence partly withheld): f1 bacteriophage origin of replication; arrow indicates direction of (+) strand synthesis
    463..618     -  CDS            lacZα (fragment): LacZα fragment of β-galactosidase; lacZ fragment
    626..644     +  promoter       T7 promoter: promoter for bacteriophage T7 RNA polymerase
    962..983     +  terminator     tbb-2 terminator (fragment): tbb-2; transcription terminator for the C. elegans tubulin beta-2 gene
   1148..1188    -  misc_feature   MCS (fragment): pUC18/19 multiple cloning site
   1293..1317    +  protein_bind   attB1: mutant version of attB; recombination site for the Gateway® BP reaction BP Clonase™
   1346..2053    +  CDS            mCherry: mCherry is a basic (constitutively fluorescent) red fluorescent protein published in 2004, derived from Discosoma sp.. It is reported to be a very rapidly-maturing monomer with low acid sensitivity.
   2210..2794    +  CDS            ced-10: RAC1_CAEEL - Also known as rac-1 From Caenorhabditis elegans.
   2846..3562    +  CDS            mEGFP: mEGFP is a basic (constitutively fluorescent) green fluorescent protein published in 2002, derived from Aequorea victoria. It has moderate acid sensitivity.
   3595..3619    -  protein_bind   attB2: mutant version of attB; recombination site for the Gateway® BP reaction BP Clonase™
   3619..3677    -  misc_feature   MCS (fragment): pBluescript multiple cloning site
   4174..4326    +  CDS            aex-5 (fragment): AEX5_CAEEL - Also known as kpc-3 From Caenorhabditis elegans.
   4398..4416    -  promoter       T3 promoter: promoter for bacteriophage T3 RNA polymerase
   4461..4477    -  protein_bind   lac operator: The lac repressor binds to the lac operator to inhibit transcription in E. coli. This inhibition can be relieved by adding lactose or isopropyl-β-D-thiogalactopyranoside (IPTG). lac repressor encoded by lacI
   4485..4515    -  promoter       lac promoter: promoter for the E. coli lac operon
   4530..4551    -  protein_bind   CAP binding site: CAP binding activates transcription in the presence of cAMP. E. coli catabolite activator protein
   4564..4656    -  CDS            lacI (fragment): lac repressor; lacI; The lac repressor binds to the lac operator to inhibit transcription in E. coli. This inhibition can be relieved by adding lactose or isopropyl-β-D-thiogalactopyranoside (IPTG).
   4839..5427    -  rep_origin     ori: high-copy-number ColE1/pMB1/pBR322/pUC origin of replication
   5598..6458    -  CDS            AmpR: β-lactamase; bla; confers resistance to ampicillin, carbenicillin, and related antibiotics
   6459..6563    -  promoter       AmpR promoter: bla
