>Addgene plasmid #245771 | pREA16 | analyzer sequence | sequence record 483117
CTAAATTGTAAGCGTTAATATTTTGTTAAAATTCGCGTTAAATTTTTGTTAAATCAGCTCATTTTTTAAC
CAATAGGCCGAAATCGGCAAAATCCCTTATAAATCAAAAGAATAGACCGAGATAGGGT
[37 nt withheld, positions 129-165]
AAAGAACGTGGACTCCAACGTCAAAGG
[49 nt withheld, positions 193-241]
T
[91 nt withheld, positions 243-333]
G
[124 nt withheld, positions 335-458]
CCCATTCGCCATTCAGGCTGCGCAACTGTTGGGAAGGGCGATCGGTGCGGGCCTCTTCGCTATTACGCCA
GCTGGCGAAAGGGGGATGTGCTGCAAGGCGATTAAGTTGGGTAACGCCAGGGTTTTCCCAGTCACGACGT
TGTAAAACGACGGCCAGTGAGCGCGCGTAATACGACTCACTATAGGGCGAATTGGGTACCGCTTTTGGTT
TTCACAATTTTCTGGTTTTTGGGATTTTTGCGGGAATTTTGAGAGGAGAAAGTTGGGAGAGAAGATATTG
GAATGGTCCCCGGGGAGCTGTACATTTATACATCTAGCGCCAAGGCAATCTTCGTAAAAAATAACAATAG
AGTCATCCCTCAGAACAGAAAAGAAACCCGCCCGGGGGCTCAAATACACATGTCATTTTTCTTTTTTCGC
CTGATTTTTAGCCTAAATTAGTGTTTAGCAATTTTTTAAGGTAACTCGGTGGAGTCATTTGAACTTTTTA
AACTAAAATTTCAGAAAAAATTCTTTTTTTTTGTCAAAAAATAATTTTCCCGCCGGAATTTTTCAAAAAA
ATAATTTTTATTTTATTTTTCAAGTTCCTTGTTTCCTCTTTATTTTTTTATTTTGCCCCCAAAAGTTTTA
CACTAAAATATTTAATTTTCAGGTAATTCATCGAAAGTCTTTCTATTTTCCGCATCTCTTGTTCAAAAGC
TTGCATGCCTGCAGGTCGACTCTAGAGGATCCCCGGGATTGGCCAAAGGACCCAAAGGTATGTTTCGAAT
GATACTAACATAACATAGAACATTTTCAGGAGGACCCTTGGAGGGTACCGGTAGAAAAAAAGCTTGATAT
CACAAGTTTGTACAAAAAAGCAGGCTCCGAATTCGCCCTTGGACTAGTCATATGATGGTCTCAAAGGGTG
AAGAAGATAACATGGCAATTATTAAAGAGTTTATGCGTTTCAAGGTGCATATGGAGGGATCTGTCAATGG
GCATGAGTTTGAAATTGAAGGTGAAGGAGAAGGCCGACCATATGAGGGAACACAAACCGCAAAACTAAAG
GTAACTAAAGGCGGACCATTACCATTCGCCTGGGACATCCTCTCTCCACAGTTCATGTATGGAAGTAAAG
CTTATGTTAAACATCCGGCAGATATACCAGATTATTTGAAACTTTCATTCCCGGAGGGTTTTAAGTGGGA
ACGCGTAATGAATTTTGAAGACGGAGGAGTTGTTACAGTGACGCAAGACTCAAGCCTCCAAGATGGAGAA
TTTATTTATAAAGTCAAACTTCGAGGAACGAATTTCCCCTCGGATGGACCTGTTATGCAGAAGAAGACTA
TGGGATGGGAAGCTTCAAGTGAAAGAATGTACCCTGAAGACGGTGCTCTTAAGGGAGAGATTAAACAACG
TCTTAAATTGAAAGATGGAGGACATTACGATGCTGAGGTGAAGACAACTTACAAAGCCAAAAAACCAGTT
CAGCTGCCAGGAGCGTACAATGTTAATATTAAACTGGATATCACCTCCCACAACGAGGATTACACTATCG
TTGAGCAATATGAAAGAGCTGAAGGGCGGCACTCGACAGGTGGCATGGATGAATTGTATAAGACTAGTGG
TTCCGGAGGATCTGGAGGATCTGGTACCATCTCTCGACCGAGCAATTTCGAACACACAATTCATGTCGGA
GGTACCGTAAAACAAACGCTCAACTTTGACTTACTTAAACTTGCGGGCGACGTTGAGTCAAACCCAGGAC
CAGGATCCATGCAAGCAATCAAATGTGTCGTCGTTGGTGACGGAGCCGTCGGTAAGACGTGTCTCCTGCT
ATCGTACACTACAAACGCTTTTCCCGGAGAATATATTCTAACGGTATTCGACACCTACTCAACAAATGTG
ATGGTCGACGGAAGGCCAATAAATCTCAGCCTATGGGACACAGCTGGACAGGACGATTACGATCAATTCC
GCCACCTGTCATTTCCACAAACAGACGTATTCCTCGTATGCTTTGCACTGAATAATCCAGCAAGTTTTGA
GAATGTTCGTGCAAAATGGTATCCAGAAGTATCACATCATTGCCCAAATACACCGATTATTTTGGTTGGA
ACTAAAGCTGATTTACGCGAGGATCGAGATACTATTGAACGGCTCCGTGAACGTCGGCTCCAACCAGTGA
GCCACACCCAGGGTTACGTGATGGCAAAGGAAATCAAGGCGGTCAAGTACCTGGAATGCTCGGCGCTTAC
CCAAATTGGATTGAAACAAGTTTTCGATGAGGCAATTCGTACTGGGCTCACCCCGCCACAAACACCACAA
ACGAGAGCCAAAAAGAGCAATTGCACGGTGCTTGGTGGTTCCGGTGGATCCGGTTCCGGAGGATCTGGAG
GATCTGCGGCCGCGATGGTGAGCAAGGGCGAGGAGCTGTTCACCGGGGTGGTGCCCATCCTGGTCGAGCT
GGACGGCGACGTAAACGGCCACAAGTTCAGCGTGTCCGGCGAGGGCGAGGGCGATGCCACCTACGGCAAG
CTGACCCTGAAGTTCATCTGCACCACCGGCAAGCTGCCCGTGCCCTGGCCCACCCTCGTGACCACCCTGA
CCTACGGCGTGCAGTGCTTCAGCCGCTACCCCGACCACATGAAGCAGCACGACTTCTTCAAGTCCGCCAT
GCCCGAAGGCTACGTCCAGGAGCGCACCATCTTCTTCAAGGACGACGGCAACTACAAGACCCGCGCCGAG
GTGAAGTTCGAGGGCGACACCCTGGTGAACCGCATCGAGCTGAAGGGCATCGACTTCAAGGAGGACGGCA
ACATCCTGGGGCACAAGCTGGAGTACAACTACAACAGCCACAACGTCTATATCATGGCCGACAAGCAGAA
GAACGGCATCAAGGTGAACTTCAAGATCCGCCACAACATCGAGGACGGCAGCGTGCAGCTCGCCGACCAC
TACCAGCAGAACACCCCCATCGGCGACGGCCCCGTGCTGCTGCCCGACAACCACTACCTGAGCACCCAGT
CCAAGCTGAGCAAAGACCCCAACGAGAAGCGCGATCACATGGTCCTGCTGGAGTTCGTGACCGCCGCCGG
GATCACTCTCGGCATGGACGAGCTGTACAAGTAGCATATGGCGGCCGCGGAAGGGCGAATTCGACCCAGC
TTTCTTGTACAAAGTGGTGATATCGAATTCCTGCAGCCCGGGGGATCCACTAGTTCTAGAGCGGCCGCCA
CCGCGGCCGCTGTCATCAGATCGCCATCTCGCGCCCGTGCCTCTGACTTCTAAGTCCAATTACTCTTCAA
CATCCCTACATGCTCTTTCTCCCTGTGCTCCCACCCCCTATTTTTGTTATTATCAAAAAACTTCTCTTAA
TTTCTTTGTTTTTTAGCTTCTTTTAAGTCACCTCTAACAATGAAATTGTGTAGATTCAAAAATAGAATTA
ATTCGTAATAAAAAGTCGAAAAAAATTGTGCTCCCTCCCCCCATTAATAATAATTCTATCCCAAAATCTA
CACAATGTTCTGTGTACACTTCTTATGTTTTTTACTTCTGATAAATTTTTTTGAAACATCATAGAAAAAA
CCGCACACAAAATACCTTATCATATGTTACGTTTCAGTTTATGACCGCAATTTTTATTTCTTCGCACGTC
TGGGCCTCTCATGACGTCAAATCATGCTCATCGTGAAAAAGTTTTGGAGTATTTTTGGAATTTTTCAATC
AAGTGAAAGTTTATGAAATTAATTTTCCTGCTTTTGCTTTTTGGGGTTTCCCCTATTGTTTGTCAAGATT
TCGAGGACGGCGTTTTTCTTGCTAAAATCACAAGTATTGATGAGCACGATGCAAGAAAGATCGGAAGAAG
GTTTGGGTTTGAGGCTCAGTGGAAGGTGAGTAGAAGTTGATAATTTGAAAGTGGAGTAGTGTCTATGGGG
TTTTTGCCGAGCTCCAGCTTTTGTTCCCTTTAGTGAGGGTTAATTGCGCGCTTGGCGTAATCATGGTCAT
AGCTGTTTCCTGTGTGAAATTGTTATCCGCTCACAATTCCACACAACATACGAGCCGGAAGCATAAAGTG
TAAAGCCTGGGGTGCCTAATGAGTGAGCTAACTCACATTAATTGCGTTGCGCTCACTGCCCGCTTTCCAG
TCGGGAAACCTGTCGTGCCAGCTGCATTAATGAATCGGCCAACGCGCGGGGAGAGGCGGTTTGCGTATTG
GGCGCTCTTCCGCTTCCTCGCTCACTGACTCGCTGCGCTCGGTCGTTCGGCTGCGGCGAGCGGTATCAGC
TCACTCAAAGGCGGTAATACGGTTATCCACAGAATCAGGGGATAACGCAGGAAAGAACATGTGAGCAAAA
GGCCAGCAAAAGGCCAGGAACCGTAAAAAGGCCGCGTTGCTGGCGTTTTTCCATAGGCTCCGCCCCCCTG
ACGAGCATCACAAAAATCGACGCTCAAGTCAGAGGTGGCGAAACCCGACAGGACTATAAAGATACCAGGC
GTTTCCCCCTGGAAGCTCCCTCGTGCGCTCTCCTGTTCCGACCCTGCCGCTTACCGGATACCTGTCCGCC
TTTCTCCCTTCGGGAAGCGTGGCGCTTTCTCATAGCTCACGCTGTAGGTATCTCAGTTCGGTGTAGGTCG
TTCGCTCCAAGCTGGGCTGTGTGCACGAACCCCCCGTTCAGCCCGACCGCTGCGCCTTATCCGGTAACTA
TCGTCTTGAGTCCAACCCGGTAAGACACGACTTATCGCCACTGGCAGCAGCCACTGGTAACAGGATTAGC
AGAGCGAGGTATGTAGGCGGTGCTACAGAGTTCTTGAAGTGGTGGCCTAACTACGGCTACACTAGAAGGA
CAGTATTTGGTATCTGCGCTCTGCTGAAGCCAGTTACCTTCGGAAAAAGAGTTGGTAGCTCTTGATCCGG
CAAACAAACCACCGCTGGTAGCGGTGGTTTTTTTGTTTGCAAGCAGCAGATTACGCGCAGAAAAAAAGGA
TCTCAAGAAGATCCTTTGATCTTTTCTACGGGGTCTGACGCTCAGTGGAACGAAAACTCACGTTAAGGGA
TTTTGGTCATGAGATTATCAAAAAGGATCTTCACCTAGATCCTTTTAAATTAAAAATGAAGTTTTAAATC
AATCTAAAGTATATATGAGTAAACTTGGTCTGACAGTTACCAATGCTTAATCAGTGAGGCACCTATCTCA
GCGATCTGTCTATTTCGTTCATCCATAGTTGCCTGACTCCCCGTCGTGTAGATAACTACGATACGGGAGG
GCTTACCATCTGGCCCCAGTGCTGCAATGATACCGCGAGACCCACGCTCACCGGCTCCAGATTTATCAGC
AATAAACCAGCCAGCCGGAAGGGCCGAGCGCAGAAGTGGTCCTGCAACTTTATCCGCCTCCATCCAGTCT
ATTAATTGTTGCCGGGAAGCTAGAGTAAGTAGTTCGCCAGTTAATAGTTTGCGCAACGTTGTTGCCATTG
CTACAGGCATCGTGGTGTCACGCTCGTCGTTTGGTATGGCTTCATTCAGCTCCGGTTCCCAACGATCAAG
GCGAGTTACATGATCCCCCATGTTGTGCAAAAAAGCGGTTAGCTCCTTCGGTCCTCCGATCGTTGTCAGA
AGTAAGTTGGCCGCAGTGTTATCACTCATGGTTATGGCAGCACTGCATAATTCTCTTACTGTCATGCCAT
CCGTAAGATGCTTTTCTGTGACTGGTGAGTACTCAACCAAGTCATTCTGAGAATAGTGTATGCGGCGACC
GAGTTGCTCTTGCCCGGCGTCAATACGGGATAATACCGCGCCACATAGCAGAACTTTAAAAGTGCTCATC
ATTGGAAAACGTTCTTCGGGGCGAAAACTCTCAAGGATCTTACCGCTGTTGAGATCCAGTTCGATGTAAC
CCACTCGTGCACCCAACTGATCTTCAGCATCTTTTACTTTCACCAGCGTTTCTGGGTGAGCAAAAACAGG
AAGGCAAAATGCCGCAAAAAAGGGAATAAGGGCGACACGGAAATGTTGAATACTCATACTCTTCCTTTTT
CAATATTATTGAAGCATTTATCAGGGTTATTGTCTCATGAGCGGATACATATTTGAATGTATTTAGAAAA
ATAAACAAATAGGGGTTCCGCGCACATTTCCCCGAAAAGTGCCAC
Features (pLannotate 1.2.2; 20 found; start..end, strand, type, name):
     30..458     -  rep_origin     f1 ori (sequence partly withheld): f1 bacteriophage origin of replication; arrow indicates direction of (+) strand synthesis
    463..618     -  CDS            lacZα (fragment): LacZα fragment of β-galactosidase; lacZ fragment
    626..644     +  promoter       T7 promoter: promoter for bacteriophage T7 RNA polymerase
    969..990     +  terminator     tbb-2 terminator (fragment): tbb-2; transcription terminator for the C. elegans tubulin beta-2 gene
   1155..1195    -  misc_feature   MCS (fragment): pUC18/19 multiple cloning site
   1300..1324    +  protein_bind   attB1: mutant version of attB; recombination site for the Gateway® BP reaction BP Clonase™
   1353..2060    +  CDS            mCherry: mCherry is a basic (constitutively fluorescent) red fluorescent protein published in 2004, derived from Discosoma sp.. It is reported to be a very rapidly-maturing monomer with low acid sensitivity.
   2217..2801    +  CDS            ced-10: RAC1_CAEEL - Also known as rac-1 From Caenorhabditis elegans.
   2853..3569    +  CDS            mEGFP: mEGFP is a basic (constitutively fluorescent) green fluorescent protein published in 2002, derived from Aequorea victoria. It has moderate acid sensitivity.
   3602..3626    -  protein_bind   attB2: mutant version of attB; recombination site for the Gateway® BP reaction BP Clonase™
   3626..3684    -  misc_feature   MCS (fragment): pBluescript multiple cloning site
   4181..4333    +  CDS            aex-5 (fragment): AEX5_CAEEL - Also known as kpc-3 From Caenorhabditis elegans.
   4405..4423    -  promoter       T3 promoter: promoter for bacteriophage T3 RNA polymerase
   4468..4484    -  protein_bind   lac operator: The lac repressor binds to the lac operator to inhibit transcription in E. coli. This inhibition can be relieved by adding lactose or isopropyl-β-D-thiogalactopyranoside (IPTG). lac repressor encoded by lacI
   4492..4522    -  promoter       lac promoter: promoter for the E. coli lac operon
   4537..4558    -  protein_bind   CAP binding site: CAP binding activates transcription in the presence of cAMP. E. coli catabolite activator protein
   4571..4663    -  CDS            lacI (fragment): lac repressor; lacI; The lac repressor binds to the lac operator to inhibit transcription in E. coli. This inhibition can be relieved by adding lactose or isopropyl-β-D-thiogalactopyranoside (IPTG).
   4846..5434    -  rep_origin     ori: high-copy-number ColE1/pMB1/pBR322/pUC origin of replication
   5605..6465    -  CDS            AmpR: β-lactamase; bla; confers resistance to ampicillin, carbenicillin, and related antibiotics
   6466..6570    -  promoter       AmpR promoter: bla
