[The description below was written by a language model from this plasmid's Addgene catalogue record and pLannotate feature annotations shown in this document.]
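Description:
pREA16 is a C. elegans expression plasmid built by Gateway recombination into a pDEST-type destination backbone. It is maintained in E. coli as a high-copy plasmid through a ColE1/pUC-type origin and selected with ampicillin via the β-lactamase gene and its native promoter. The backbone also retains pBluescript-like remnants (f1 origin, lacZα fragment, lac promoter/operator, flanking T7 and T3 promoters) that play no role in worm expression.

The payload sits between attB1 and attB2 sites, the scars left by the Gateway reaction. According to the catalogue entry it encodes mCherry::RBD::T2A::rac-2::mGFP under the unc-17b promoter, which directs expression in cholinergic motor neurons. The T2A ribosome-skipping peptide allows one transcript to yield two separate proteins: an N-terminal mCherry fused to an RBD, and RAC-2 carrying a C-terminal monomeric GFP. The annotation confirms mCherry and mEGFP coding sequences flanking a Rac-family open reading frame. The software labels this ORF as ced-10/rac-1, most likely reflecting similarity among worm Rac GTPases, since the record names it rac-2. The roughly 150 nt gap between mCherry and the Rac ORF is unannotated and presumably holds the RBD and T2A. The unc-17b promoter is likewise not annotated, though unlabelled sequence lies upstream of attB1. The short tbb-2 terminator and aex-5 fragment hits are partial matches, and the 3′ UTR is not stated.

The two sequence records (6,586 and 6,593 nt) give the same feature set offset by seven nucleotides. The record does not define the RBD or describe a readout beyond co-expression, but the associated work concerns Rap/Rac signalling in synaptic development, so a paired red binding-domain probe and green Rac in the same neurons would be consistent with examining Rac localisation or activity.
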