Addgene plasmid #245771: pREA16
Purpose: Expresses mCherry::RBD::T2A::rac-2::mGFP in cholinergic motor neurons
Depositing lab: Salvatore Cherra. Depositing organization: University of Kentucky. Publication: A PDZ-RapGEF promotes synaptic development in C. elegans through a Rap/Rac signaling pathway. Lamb R, Scales M, Watkins J, Werner M, Cherra SJ. Development. 2025 Aug 1:dev.204678. doi: 10.1242/dev.204678. PubMed 40748210.
Backbone
  Vector backbone: pDEST
  Vector type: Worm Expression
Growth in bacteria
  Bacterial resistance: Ampicillin, 100 μg/mL
  Growth temperature: 37°C
  Growth strain: DH5alpha
  Copy number: High Copy
Gene/Insert
  Gene/Insert name: mCherry::RBD::T2A::rac-2::mGFP
  Species: C. elegans (nematode)
  Promoter: unc-17b
  Tag / fusion protein: mCherry (N terminal on insert); mGFP (C terminal on insert)
  Cloning method: Gateway Cloning
Terms and licenses: Academic/Nonprofit Terms; Industry Terms: Not Available to Industry
How to cite: pREA16 was a gift from Salvatore Cherra (Addgene plasmid # 245771 ; http://n2t.net/addgene:245771 ; RRID:Addgene_245771)
